>Addgene plasmid #148181 | pnEA-NpM-DmThor_63-83-GB1_Z | depositor full sequence | sequence record 290629 | Full Sequence
TTCTTGAAGACGAAAGGGCCTCGTGATACGCCTATTTTTATAGGTTAATGTCATGATAATAATGGTTTCT
TAGACGTCAGGTGGCACTTTTCGGGGAAATGTGCGCGGAACCCCTATTTGTTTATTTTTCTAAATACATT
CAAATATGTATCCGCTCATGAGACAATAACCCTGATAAATGCTTCAATAATATTGAAAAAGGAAGAGTAT
GAGTATTCAACATTTCCGTGTCGCCCTTATTCCCTTTTTTGCGGCATTTTGCCTTCCTGTTTTTGCTCAC
CCAGAAACGCTGGTGAAAGTAAAAGATGCTGAAGATCAGTTGGGTGCACGAGTGGGTTACATCGAACTGG
ATCTCAACAGCGGTAAGATCCTTGAGAGTTTTCGCCCCGAAGAACGTTTTCCAATGATGAGCACTTTTAA
AGTTCTGCTATGTGGCGCGGTATTATCCCGTGTTGACGCCGGGCAAGAGCAACTCGGTCGCCGCATACAC
TATTCTCAGAATGACTTGGTTGAGTACTCACCAGTCACAGAAAAGCATCTTACGGATGGCATGACAGTAA
GAGAATTATGCAGTGCTGCCATAACCATGAGTGATAACACTGCGGCCAACTTACTTCTGACAACGATCGG
AGGACCGAAGGAGCTAACCGCTTTTTTGCACAACATGGGGGATCATGTAACTCGCCTTGATCGTTGGGAA
CCGGAGCTGAATGAAGCCATACCAAACGACGAGCGTGACACCACGATGCCTGCAGCAATGGCAACAACGT
TGCGCAAACTATTAACTGGCGAACTACTTACTCTAGCTTCCCGGCAACAATTAATAGACTGGATGGAGGC
GGATAAAGTTGCAGGACCACTTCTGCGCTCGGCCCTTCCGGCTGGCTGGTTTATTGCTGATAAATCTGGA
GCCGGTGAGCGTGGGTCTCGCGGTATCATTGCAGCACTGGGGCCAGATGGTAAGCCCTCCCGTATCGTAG
TTATCTACACGACGGGGAGTCAGGCAACTATGGATGAACGAAATAGACAGATCGCTGAGATAGGTGCCTC
ACTGATTAAGCATTGGTAACTGTCAGACCAAGTTTACTCATATATACTTTAGATTGATTTAAAACTTCAT
TTTTAATTTAAAAGGATCTAGGTGAAGATCCTTTTTGATAATCTCATGACCAAAATCCCTTAACGTGAGT
TTTCGTTCCACTGAGCGTCAGACCCCGTAGAAAAGATCAAAGGATCTTCTTGAGATCCTTTTTTTCTGCG
CGTAATCTGCTGCTTGCAAACAAAAAAACCACCGCTACCAGCGGTGGTTTGTTTGCCGGATCAAGAGCTA
CCAACTCTTTTTCCGAAGGTAACTGGCTTCAGCAGAGCGCAGATACCAAATACTGTCCTTCTAGTGTAGC
CGTAGTTAGGCCACCACTTCAAGAACTCTGTAGCACCGCCTACATACCTCGCTCTGCTAATCCTGTTACC
AGTGGCTGCTGCCAGTGGCGATAAGTCGTGTCTTACCGGGTTGGACTCAAGACGATAGTTACCGGATAAG
GCGCAGCGGTCGGGCTGAACGGGGGGTTCGTGCACACAGCCCAGCTTGGAGCGAACGACCTACACCGAAC
TGAGATACCTACAGCGTGAGCTATGAGAAAGCGCCACGCTTCCCGAAGGGAGAAAGGCGGACAGGTATCC
GGTAAGCGGCAGGGTCGGAACAGGAGAGCGCACGAGGGAGCTTCCAGGGGGAAACGCCTGGTATCTTTAT
AGTCCTGTCGGGTTTCGCCACCTCTGACTTGAGCGTCGATTTTTGTGATGCTCGTCAGGGGGGCGGAGCC
TATGGAAAAACGCCAGCAACGCGGCCTTTTTACGGTTCCTGGCCTTTTGCTGGCCTTTTGCTCACATGTT
CTTTCCTGCGTTATCCCCTGATTCTGTGGATAACCGTATTACCGCCTTTGAGTGAGCTGATACCGCTCGC
CGCAGCCGAACGACCGAGCGCAGCGAGTCAGTGAGCGAGGAAGCGGAAGAGCGCCTGATGCGGTATTTTC
TCCTTACGCATCTGTGCGGTATTTCACACCGCATATATGGTGCACTCTCAGTACAATCTGCTCTGATGCC
GCATAGTTAAGCCAGTATACACTCCGCTATCGCTACGTGACTGGGTCATGGCTGCGCCCCGACACCCGCC
AACACCCGCTGACGCGCCCTGACGGGCTTGTCTGCTCCCGGCATCCGCTTACAGACAAGCTGTGACCGTC
TCCGGGAGCTGCATGTGTCAGAGGTTTTCACCGTCATCACCGAAACGCGCGAGGCAGCTGCGGTAAAGCT
CATCAGCGTGGTCGTGAAGCGATTCACAGATGTCTGCCTGTTCATCCGCGTCCAGCTCGTTGAGTTTCTC
CAGAAGCGTTAATGTCTGGCTTCTGATAAAGCGGGCCATGTTAAGGGCGGTTTTTTCCTGTTTGGTCACT
GATGCCTCCGTGTAAGGGGGATTTCTGTTCATGGGGGTAATGATACCGATGAAACGAGAGAGGATGCTCA
CGATACGGGTTACTGATGATGAACATGCCCGGTTACTGGAACGTTGTGAGGGTAAACAACTGGCGGTATG
GATGCGGCGGGACCAGAGAAAAATCACTCAGGGTCAATGCCAGCGCTTCGTTAATACAGATGTAGGTGTT
CCACAGGGTAGCCAGCAGCATCCTGCGATGCAGATCCGGAACATAATGGTGCAGGGCGCTGACTTCCGCG
TTTCCAGACTTTACGAAACACGGAAACCGAAGACCATTCATGTTGTTGCTCAGGTCGCAGACGTTTTGCA
GCAGCAGTCGCTTCACGTTCGCTCGCGTATCGGTGATTCATTCTGCTAACCAGTAAGGCAACCCCGCCAG
CCTAGCCGGGTCCTCAACGACAGGAGCACGATCATGCGCACCCGTGGCCAGGACCCAACGCTGCCCGAGA
TGCGCCGCGTGCGGCTGCTGGAGATGGCGGACGCGATGGATATGTTCTGCCAAGGGTTGGTTTGCGCATT
CACAGTTCTCCGCAAGAATTGATTGGCTCCAATTCTTGGAGTGGTGAATCCGTTAGCGAGGTGCCGCCGG
CTTCCATTCAGGTCGAGGTGGCCCGGCTCCATGCACCGCGACGCAACGCGGGGAGGCAGACAAGGTATAG
GGCGGCGCCTACAATCCATGCCAACCCGTTCCATGTGCTCGCCGAGGCGGCATAAATCGCCGTGACGATC
AGCGGTCCAGTGATCGAAGTTAGGCTGGTAAGAGCCGCGAGCGATCCTTGAAGCTGTCCCTGATGGTCGT
CATCTACCTGCCTGGACAGCATGGCCTGCAACGCGGGCATCCCGATGCCGCCGGAAGCGAGAAGAATCAT
AATGGGGAAGGCCATCCAGCCTCGCGTCGCGAACGCCAGCAAGACGTAGCCCAGCGCGTCGGCCGCCATG
CCGGCGATAATGGCCTGCTTCTCGCCGAAACGTTTGGTGGCGGGACCAGTGACGAAGGCTTGAGCGAGGG
CGTGCAAGATTCCGAATACCGCAAGCGACAGGCCGATCATCGTCGCGCTCCAGCGAAAGCGGTCCTCGCC
GAAAATGACCCAGAGCGCTGCCGGCACCTGTCCTACGAGTTGCATGATAAAGAAGACAGTCATAAGTGCG
GCGACGATAGTCATGCCCCGCGCCCACCGGAAGGAGCTGACTGGGTTGAAGGCTCTCAAGGGCATCGGTC
GAGATCCCGGTGCCTAATGAGTGAGCTAACTTACATTAATTGCGTTGCGCTCACTGCCCGCTTTCCAGTC
GGGAAACCTGTCGTGCCAGCTGCATTAATGAATCGGCCAACGCGCGGGGAGAGGCGGTTTGCGTATTGGG
CGCCAGGGTGGTTTTTCTTTTCACCAGTGAGACGGGCAACAGCTGATTGCCCTTCACCGCCTGGCCCTGA
GAGAGTTGCAGCAAGCGGTCCACGCTGGTTTGCCCCAGCAGGCGAAAATCCTGTTTGATGGTGGTTAACG
GCGGGATATAACATGAGCTGTCTTCGGTATCGTCGTATCCCACTACCGAGATATCCGCACCAACGCGCAG
CCCGGACTCGGTAATGGCGCGCATTGCGCCCAGCGCCATCTGATCGTTGGCAACCAGCATCGCAGTGGGA
ACGATGCCCTCATTCAGCATTTGCATGGTTTGTTGAAAACCGGACATGGCACTCCAGTCGCCTTCCCGTT
CCGCTATCGGCTGAATTTGATTGCGAGTGAGATATTTATGCCAGCCAGCCAGACGCAGACGCGCCGAGAC
AGAACTTAATGGGCCCGCTAACAGCGCGATTTGCTGGTGACCCAATGCGACCAGATGCTCCACGCCCAGT
CGCGTACCGTCTTCATGGGAGAAAATAATACTGTTGATGGGTGTCTGGTCAGAGACATCAAGAAATAACG
CCGGAACATTAGTGCAGGCAGCTTCCACAGCAATGGCATCCTGGTCATCCAGCGGATAGTTAATGATCAG
CCCACTGACGCGTTGCGCGAGAAGATTGTGCACCGCCGCTTTACAGGCTTCGACGCCGCTTCGTTCTACC
ATCGACACCACCACGCTGGCACCCAGTTGATCGGCGCGAGATTTAATCGCCGCGACAATTTGCGACGGCG
CGTGCAGGGCCAGACTGGAGGTGGCAACGCCAATCAGCAACGACTGTTTGCCCGCCAGTTGTTGTGCCAC
GCGGTTGGGAATGTAATTCAGCTCCGCCATCGCCGCTTCCACTTTTTCCCGCGTTTTCGCAGAAACGTGG
CTGGCCTGGTTCACCACGCGGGAAACGGTCTGATAAGAGACACCGGCATACTCTGCGACATCGTATAACG
TTACTGGTTTCACATTCACCACCCTGAATTGACTCTCTTCCGGGCGCTATCATGCCATACCGCGAAAGGT
TTTGCGCCATTCGATGGTGTCCGGGATCTCGACGCTCTCCCTTATGCGACTCCTGCATTAGGAAGCAGCC
CAGTAGTAGGTTGAGGCCGTTGAGCACCGCCGCCGCAAGGAATGGTGCATGCAAGGAGATGGCGCCCAAC
AGTCCCCCGGCCACGGGGCCTGCCACCATACCCACGCCGAAACAAGCGCTCATGAGCCCGAAGTGGCGAG
CCCGATCTTCCCCATCGGTGATGTCGGCGATATAGGCGCCAGCAACCGCACCTGTGGCGCCGGTGATGCC
GGCCACGATGCGTCCGGCGTAGAGGATCGAGATCTCGATCCCGCGAAATTAATACGACTCACTATAGGGG
AATTGTGAGCGGATAACAATTCCCCACTAGTAATAATTTTGTTTAACTTTAAGAAGGAGATATACCATGG
AAACTGAAGAAGGTAAACTGGTAATCTGGATTAACGGCGATAAAGGCTATAACGGTCTCGCTGAAGTCGG
TAAGAAATTCGAGAAAGATACCGGAATTAAAGTCACCGTTGAGCATCCGGATAAACTGGAAGAGAAATTC
CCACAGGTTGCGGCAACTGGCGATGGCCCTGACATTATCTTCTGGGCACACGACCGCTTTGGTGGCTACG
CTCAATCTGGCCTGTTGGCTGAAATCACCCCGGACAAAGCGTTCCAGGACAAGCTGTATCCGTTTACCTG
GGATGCCGTACGTTACAACGGCAAGCTGATTGCTTACCCGATCGCTGTTGAAGCGTTATCGCTGATTTAT
AACAAAGACCTGCTGCCGAACCCGCCAAAAACCTGGGAAGAGATCCCGGCGCTGGATAAAGAACTGAAAG
CGAAAGGTAAGAGCGCCCTGATGTTCAACCTGCAAGAACCGTACTTCACCTGGCCGCTGATTGCTGCTGA
CGGGGGTTATGCGTTCAAGTATGAAAACGGCAAGTACGACATTAAAGACGTGGGCGTGGATAACGCTGGC
GCGAAAGCGGGTCTGACCTTCCTGGTTGACCTGATTAAAAACAAACACATGAATGCAGACACCGATTACT
CCATCGCAGAAGCTGCCTTTAATAAAGGCGAAACAGCGATGACCATCAACGGCCCGTGGGCATGGTCCAA
CATCGACACCAGCAAAGTGAATTATGGTGTAACGGTACTGCCGACCTTCAAGGGTCAACCATCCAAACCG
TTCGTTGGCGTGCTGAGCGCAGGTATTAACGCCGCCAGTCCGAACAAAGAGCTGGCAAAAGAGTTCCTCG
AAAACTATCTGCTGACTGATGAAGGTCTGGAAGCGGTTAATAAAGACAAACCGCTGGGTGCCGTAGCGCT
GAAGTCTTACGAGGAAGAGTTGGCGAAAGATCCACGTATTGCCGCCACGATGGAAAACGCCCAGAAAGGT
GAAATCATGCCGAACATCCCGCAGATGTCCGCTTTCTGGTATGCCGTGCGTACTGCGGTGATCAACGCCG
CCAGCGGTCGTCAGACTGTCGATGAAGCCCTTAAAGACGCGCAGACTGGTACCGGCAGCGGCCTGGAAGT
TCTGTTCCAGGGGCCCCATATGCGTGGCTCCCCATTGAGCCAAACTCCGCCGTCCAACGTGCCCAGTTGC
TTGCTGAGGGGAACTGCTAGCATGCAGTACAAACTTATCCTGAACGGTAAAACCCTGAAAGGTGAAACCA
CCACCGAAGCTGTTGACGCTGCTACCGCGGAAAAAGTTTTCAAACAGTACGCTAACGACAACGGTGTTGA
CGGTGAATGGACCTACGACGACGCTACCAAAACCTACACCGTAACGGAATGAGTTGGCTGCTGCCACCGC
TGAGCAATAACTAGCATAACCCCTTGGGGCCTCTAAACGGGTCTTGAGGGGTTTTTTGCTGAAAGGAGGA
ACTATATCCGGATATCCCGCAAGAGGCCCGGCAGTACCGGCATAACCAAGCCTATGCCTACAGCATCCAG
GGTGACGGTGCCGAGGATGACGATGAGCGCATTGTTAGATTTCATACACGGTGCCTGACTGCGTTAGCAA
TTTAACTGTGATAAACTACCGCATTAAAGCTTATCGATGATAAGCTGTCAAACATGAGAA
Features (pLannotate 1.2.2; 20 found; start..end, strand, type, name):
    104..208     +  promoter       AmpR promoter: bla
    209..1069    +  CDS            AmpR: β-lactamase; bla; confers resistance to ampicillin, carbenicillin, and related antibiotics
   1240..1828    +  rep_origin     ori: high-copy-number ColE1/pMB1/pBR322/pUC origin of replication
   2014..2156    -  misc_feature   bom: basis of mobility region from pBR322
   2258..2449    -  CDS            rop: Rop protein, which maintains plasmids at low copy number; rop
   2466..2846    +  CDS            YPB1_ECOLX: Protein predicted: Swiss-Prot protein existence level 4. From Escherichia coli.
   3088..3712    -  CDS            TcR (fragment): tetracycline efflux protein; tet; confers resistance to tetracycline
   3727..3748    -  protein_bind   CAP binding site: CAP binding activates transcription in the presence of cAMP. E. coli catabolite activator protein
   3761..4843    -  CDS            lacI: lac repressor; lacI; The lac repressor binds to the lac operator to inhibit transcription in E. coli. This inhibition can be relieved by adding lactose or isopropyl-β-D-thiogalactopyranoside (IPTG).
   4844..4921    -  promoter       lacI promoter: lacI
   4929..5208    -  CDS            TcR (fragment): tetracycline efflux protein; tet; confers resistance to tetracycline
   5230..5248    +  promoter       T7 promoter: promoter for bacteriophage T7 RNA polymerase
   5249..5273    +  protein_bind   lac operator: The lac repressor binds to the lac operator to inhibit transcription in E. coli. This inhibition can be relieved by adding lactose or isopropyl-β-D-thiogalactopyranoside (IPTG). lac repressor encoded by lacI
   5288..5310    +  RBS            RBS: efficient ribosome binding site from bacteriophage T7 gene 10 (Olins and Rangwala, 1989)
   5321..6417    +  CDS            MBP (fragment): maltose binding protein from E. coli; malE (mutated); This version of the gene does not encode a signal sequence, so MBP will remain in the cytosol.
   6538..6695    +  CDS            GB1 (fragment): B1 domain of Streptococcal protein G effective as a solubilizing fusion partner (Cheng and Patel, 2004)
   6700..6723    +  CDS            SET1 (fragment): solubility-enhancement tag derived from T7 phage gene 10B
   6731..6778    +  terminator     T7 terminator: transcription terminator for bacteriophage T7 RNA polymerase
   6801..6905    -  CDS            TcR (fragment): tetracycline efflux protein; tet; confers resistance to tetracycline
   6953..6981    -  promoter       tet promoter: E. coli promoter for tetracycline efflux protein gene
