[The description below was written by a language model from this plasmid's Addgene catalogue record and pLannotate feature annotations shown in this document.]
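Description:
pnEA-NpM-DmThor_63-83-GB1_Z is a 6,990 nt bacterial expression plasmid for producing a short peptide from Drosophila melanogaster Thor, the fly 4E-BP (eIF4E-binding protein), covering residues 63–83. The catalogue lists the backbone as unknown, but the annotated features show a pBR322/pET-like architecture. It has a ColE1/pMB1-type origin together with the bom mobility region and the rop gene, which holds copy number down and agrees with the "low copy" designation. It also carries an ampicillin resistance gene (bla) under its own promoter. Several disrupted fragments of the tetracycline efflux gene and its promoter flank the expression cassette. These are remnants of the parental backbone rather than a functional marker.

Expression is driven by a T7 promoter with an adjacent lac operator and the phage T7 gene 10 ribosome binding site, and it ends at a T7 terminator. A plasmid-borne lacI gene supplies repressor, so transcription should be IPTG-inducible in hosts that provide T7 RNA polymerase. The open reading frame begins with a cytosolic maltose binding protein lacking its signal sequence. It is followed by an unannotated gap of about 120 nt that is the likely location of the Thor 63–83 coding segment, and then by the GB1 domain of streptococcal protein G. A short match to a solubility tag (SET1) also lies just before the terminator. Placing the small peptide between an N-terminal MBP and a C-terminal GB1 is a common way to improve solubility, stability and handling of fragments too short to express well alone. Linker or protease cleavage sites are not annotated. The associated publication concerns how 4E-BPs use non-canonical binding motifs and a lateral surface of eIF4E to repress translation, which suggests the recombinant peptide was used in eIF4E binding or structural studies.
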