Addgene plasmid #148181: pnEA-NpM-DmThor_63-83-GB1_Z
Purpose: Bacterial Expression of DmThor_63-83
Depositing lab: Elisa Izaurralde. Depositing organization: Max Planck Institute for Developmental Biology. Publication: 4E-BPs require non-canonical 4E-binding motifs and a lateral surface of eIF4E to repress translation. Igreja C, Peter D, Weiler C, Izaurralde E. Nat Commun. 2014 Sep 2;5:4790. doi: 10.1038/ncomms5790. PubMed 25179781.
Backbone
  Vector backbone: Unknown
  Vector type: Bacterial Expression
Growth in bacteria
  Bacterial resistance: Ampicillin, 100 μg/mL
  Growth temperature: 37°C
  Growth strain: DH5alpha
  Copy number: Low Copy
Gene/Insert
  Gene/Insert name: DmThor_63-83
  Species: D. melanogaster (fly)
  Entrez Gene: Thor (a.k.a. Dmel_CG8846, 153432_at, 43-BP, 4E-BP, 4E-BP1, 4EBP, 4e-BP, 4e-bp, 4eBP, 4ebp, BcDNA.HL08053, BcDNA:HL08053, CG8846, CT8705, Dm 4E-BP, Dmel\CG8846, Phas1, Thor/EIF4EBP, anon-WO0172774.158, d4E-BP, d4E-BP1, d4EBP, d4e-bp, d4eBP, dthor, eIF4E-BP, l(2)06270, l(2)k07736, l(2)k13517, pp20, thor)
  Cloning method: Unknown
Terms and licenses: Academic/Nonprofit Terms; Industry Terms: Not Available to Industry
Depositor comments: sequence extracted from NCBI:NM_057947.4 Plasmids from this collection were made available to the research community and donated after the lab closed. Please note that the sequence provided by the depositing laboratory may be theoretical/predicted or based on Sanger sequencing results. There may be discrepancies between sequencing results obtained by Addgene and the depositor sequence. If an Addgene verified sequence is not available, please contact before placing your order to request that our lab fully sequence the plasmid.
How to cite: pnEA-NpM-DmThor_63-83-GB1_Z was a gift from Elisa Izaurralde (Addgene plasmid # 148181 ; http://n2t.net/addgene:148181 ; RRID:Addgene_148181)
